>Addgene plasmid #63354 | pFusX3-9 | depositor partial sequence | sequence record 105226 | pFusX3_AGA
AGTCTTAAGCGTCTCCATGGCCTGACCCCGGACCAAGTGGTGGCTATCGCCAGCAACATTGGCGGCAAGC
AAGCGCTCGAAACGGTGCAGCGGCTGTTGCCGGTGCTGTGCCAGGACCATGGCCTCACACCCGATCAGGT
CGTGGCTATCGCCAGCAACAATGGCGGCAAGCAAGCGCTCGAAACGGTGCAGCGGCTGTTGCCGGTGCTG
TGCCAGGACCATGGCCTGACCCCGGACCAAGTGGTGGCTATCGCCAGCAACATTGGCGGCAAGCAAGCGC
TCGAAACGGTGCAGCGGCTGTTGCCGGTGCTGTGCCAGGACCATGGCCTGCGAGACGTC
