>Addgene plasmid #63354 | pFusX3-9 | depositor partial sequence | sequence record 105227 | FusX3
CGTCTCCATGGCCTGACCCCGGACCAAGTGGTGGCTATCGAGACCGGCGCCGCTACGGGCGCGTCCCATT
CGCCATTCAGGCTGCGCAACTGTTGGGAAGGGCGATCGGTGCGGGCTCTTCGCTATTACGCCAGCTGGCG
AAAGGGGGATGTGCTGCAAGGCGATTAAGTTGGGAACGCCAGGGTTTTCCCAGTCACGACGTTGTAAAAC
GACGGCCAGTGAGCGCGCGTAATCGACTCACTATAGGGCGAATTGGGTACCGGGCCCCCCCTCGAGGTCC
TCCAGCTTTTGTTCCCTTTAGTGAGGGTTAATTGCGCGCTTGGCGTAATCATGGTCATAGCTGTTTCCTG
TGTGAAATTGTTATCCGCTCACAATTCCACACAACATACGAGCCGGAAGCATAAAGTGTAAAGCCTGGGG
TGCCTAATGAGTGAGCTAACTCACATTAATTGCGTTGCGCTCACTGCCCGCTTTCCACCGGTGGTCTCTG
GCGGCAAGCAAGCGCTCGAAACGGTGCAGCGGCTGTTGCCGGTGCTGTGCCAGGACCATGGCCTGCGAGA
CGTCTAGACCAGCCAGGACAGAAATGCCTCGACTTCGCTGCTACCCAAGGTTGCCGGGTGACGCACACCG
TGGAAACGGATGAAGGCACGAACCCAGTGGACATAAGCCTGTTCGGTTCGTAAGCTGTAATGCAAGTAGC
GTATGCGCTCACGCAACTGGTCCAGAACCTTGACCGAACGCAGCGGTGGTAACGGCGCAGTGGCGGTTTT
CATGGCTTGTTATGACTGTTTTTTTGGGGTACAGTCTATGCCTCGGGCATCCAAGCAGCAAGCGCGTTAC
GCCGTGGGTCGATGTTTGATGTTATGGAGCAGCAACGATGTTACGCAGCAGGGCAGTCGCCCTAAAACAA
AGTTAAACATTATGAGGGAAGCGGTGATCGCCGAAGTATCGACTCAACTATCAGAGGTAGTTGGCGTCAT
CGAGCGCCATCTCGAACCGACGTTGCTGGCCGTACATTTGTACGGCTCCGCAGTGGATGGCGGCCTGAAG
CCACACAGTGATATTGATTTGCTGGTTACGGTGACCGTAAGGCTTGATGAAACAACGCGGCGAGCTTTGA
TCAACGACCTTTTGGAAACTTCGGCTTCCCCTGGAGAGAGCGAGATTCTCCGCGCTGTAGAAGTCACCAT
TGTTGTGCACGACGACATCATTCCGTGGCGTTATCCAGCTAAGCGCGAACTGCAATTTGGAGAATGGCAG
CGCAATGACATTCTTGCAGGTATCTTCGAGCCAGCCACGATCGACATTGATCTGGCTATCTTGCTGACAA
AAGCAAGAGAACATAGCGTTGCCTTGGTAGGTCCAGCGGCGGAGGAACTCTTTGATCCGGTTCCTGAACA
GGATCTATTTGAGGCGCTAAATGAAACCTTAACGCTATGGAACTCGCCGCCCGACTGGGCTGGCGATGAG
CGAAATGTAGTGCTTACGTTGTCCCGCATTTGGTACAGCGCAGTAACCGGCAAAATCGCGCCGAAGGATG
TCGCTGCCGACTGGGCAATGGAGCGCCTGCCGGCCCAGTATCAGCCCGTCATACTTGAAGCTAGACAGGC
TTATCTTGGACAAGAAGAAGATCGCTTGGCCTCGCGCGCAGATCAGTTGGAAGAATTTGTCCACTACGTG
AAAGGCGAGATCACCAAGGTAGTCGGCAAATAACCCTCGAGCCACCCATGACCAAAATCCCTTAACGTGA
GTTACGCGTCGTTCCACTGAGCGTCAGACCCCGTAGAAAAGATCAAAGGATCTTCTTGAGATCCTTTTTT
TCTGCGCGTAATCTGCTGCTTGCAAACAAAAAAACCACCGCTACCAGCGGTGGTTTGTTTGCCGGATCAA
GAGCTACCAACTCTTTTTCCGAAGGTAACTGGCTTCAGCAGAGCGCAGATACCAAATACTGTCCTTCTAG
TGTAGCCGTAGTTAGGCCACCACTTCAAGAACTCTGTAGCACCGCCTACATACCTCGCTCTGCTAATCCT
GTTACCAGTGGCTGCTGCCAGTGGCGATAAGTCGTGTCTTACCGGGTTGGACTCAAGACGATAGTTACCG
GATAAGGCGCAGCGGTCGGGCTGAACGGGGGGTTCGTGCACACAGCCCAGCTTGGAGCGAACGACCTACA
CCGAACTGAGATACCTACAGCGTGAGCATTGAGAAAGCGCCACGCTTCCCGAAGGGAGAAAGGCGGACAG
GTATCCGGTAAGCGGCAGGGTCGGAACAGGAGAGCGCACGAGGGAGCTTCCAGGGGGAAACGCCTGGTAT
CTTTATAGTCCTGTCGGGTTTCGCCACCTCTGACTTGAGCGTCGATTTTTGTGATGCTCGTCAGGGGGGC
GGAGCCTATGGAAAAACGCCAGCAACGCGGCCTTTTTACGGTTCCTGGCCTTTTGCTGGCCTTTTGCTCA
CATGTTCTTTCCTGCGTTATCCCCTGATTCTGTGGATAACCGTATTACCGCCTTTGAGTGAGCTGATACC
GCTCGCCGCAGCCGAACGACCGAGCGCAGCGAGTCAGTGAGCGAGGAAGCGGAAGAGCGCCCAATACGCA
AACCGCCTCTCCCCGCGCGTTGGCCGATTCATTAATGCAGCTGGCACGACAGGTTTCCCGACTGGAAAGC
GGGCAGTGAGCGCAACGCAATTAATACGCGTACCGCTAGCCAGGAAGAGTTTGTAGAAACGCAAAAAGGC
CATCCGTCAGGATGGCCTTCTGCTTAGTTTGATGCCTGGCAGTTTATGGCGGGCGTCCTGCCCGCCACCC
TCCGGGCCGTTGCTTCACAACGTTCAAATCCGCTCCCGGCGGATTTGTCCTACTCAGGAGAGCGTTCACC
GACAAACAACAGATAAAACGAAAGGCCCAGTCTTCCGACTGAGCCTTTCGTTTTATTTGATGCCTGGCAG
TTCCCTACTCTCGCGTTAACGCTAGCATGGATGTTTTCCCAGTCACGACGTTGTAAAACGACGGCCAGTC
TTAAG
