>Addgene plasmid #63354 | pFusX3-9 | addgene partial sequence | sequence record 115371 | pCR8_R1 5'-cgaaccgaacaggcttatgt-3'
GTGCGTCACCCGGCAACCTTGGGTAGCAGCGAAGTCGAGGCATTTCTGTCCTGGCTGGTCTAGACGTCTC
GCAGGCCATGGTCCTGGCACAGCACCGGCAACAGCCGCTGCACCGTTTCGAGCGCTTGCTTGCCGCCAAT
GTTGCTGGCGATAGCCACCACTTGGTCCGGGGTCAGGCCATGGTCCTGGCACAGCACCGGCAACAGCCGC
TGCACCGTTTCGAGCGCTTGCTTGCCGCCATTGTTGCTGGCGATAGCCACGACCTGATCGGGTGTGAGGC
CATGGTCCTGGCACAGCACCGGCAACAGCCGCTGCACCGTTTCGAGCGCTTGCTTGCCGCCAATGTTGCT
GGCGATAGCCACCACTTGGTCCGGGGTCAGGCCATGGAGACGCTTAAGACTGGCCGTCGTTTTACAACGT
CGTGACTGGGAAAACATCCATGCTAGCGTTAACGCGAGAGTAGGGAACTGCCAGGCATCAAATAAAACGA
AAGGCTCAGTCGGAAGACTGGGCCTTTCGTTTTATCTGTTGTTTGTCGGTGAACGCTCTCCTGAGTAGGA
CAAATCCGCCGGGAGCGGATTTGAACGTTGTGAAGCAACGGCCCGGAGGGTGGCGGGCAGGACGCCCGCC
ATAAACTGCCAGGCATCAAACTAAGCAGAAGGCCAT
