[The description below was written by a language model from this plasmid's Addgene catalogue record.]
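Description:
pFusX3-9 is a bacterial library plasmid from the FusX system, a one-step TALE assembly platform for building custom TALENs and related TALE-based genome-targeting proteins. It is built on the FusX3 backbone (about 3 kb without insert), is classed as a TALEN-type vector, and is maintained as a high-copy plasmid in standard E. coli cloning strains under spectinomycin selection. The record does not provide a feature table, so the origin of replication and other backbone elements are not specified.

The insert is a synthetic, pre-assembled trimer of TALE repeat units carrying the repeat-variable diresidues NI, NN and NI. Under the standard TALE code, NI recognises adenine and NN recognises guanine, so this module specifies the DNA triplet AGA, as reflected in its alternative name X3_AGA. The plasmid supplies RVD positions 7 to 9 of a TALE repeat array. The trimer was cloned into the backbone through BsaI sites that were destroyed in the process, consistent with Golden Gate-style construction using type IIS enzymes, which cut outside their recognition sequence and leave custom overhangs for ordered, seamless ligation. The insert carries no mutations.

The construct has no stated promoter or expression function of its own; it is a building block. A user picks the plasmid matching the desired triplet at each position set, combines it with the corresponding modules for the other positions, and assembles them into a receiver vector to produce a complete TALE DNA-binding domain directed at a chosen genomic target.
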