Addgene plasmid #63354: pFusX3-9
Purpose: Encodes RVD positions 7-9 in TALEN assembly
Depositing lab: Stephen Ekker. Depositing organization: Mayo Foundation for Medical Education and Research. Publication: FusX: A rapid one-step TALE assembly system for genome science. Ma AC, McNulty MS, Tanya PL, Jarryd CM, Martinez-Galvez G, Argue DP, Lee HB, Urban MD, Bullard CE, Blackburn PR, Man TK, Clark KJ, Ekker SC. Hum Gene Ther. 2016 Jun;27(6):451-63. doi: 10.1089/hum.2015.172 PubMed 26854857.
Backbone
  Vector backbone: FusX3
  Backbone size w/o insert (bp): 3015
  Vector type: TALEN
Growth in bacteria
  Bacterial resistance: Spectinomycin, 50 μg/mL
  Growth temperature: 37°C
  Growth strain: DH5alpha
  Copy number: High Copy
Gene/Insert
  Gene/Insert name: NI NN NI (alt name: X3_AGA)
  Species: Synthetic
  Mutation: none
  Cloning method: Restriction Enzyme; 5′ cloning site BsaI (destroyed during cloning); 3′ cloning site BsaI (destroyed during cloning)
  Sequencing primers: 5′ pCR8_F1; 3′ pCR8_R1
Terms and licenses: Academic/Nonprofit Terms; Industry Terms: Not Available to Industry
How to cite: pFusX3-9 was a gift from Stephen Ekker (Addgene plasmid # 63354 ; http://n2t.net/addgene:63354 ; RRID:Addgene_63354)
